Addgene plasmid #35138: mCherry-Rab5CA(Q79L)
Depositing lab: Sergio Grinstein. Depositing organization: Hospital for Sick Children. Publication: Recruitment of OCRL and Inpp5B to phagosomes by Rab5 and APPL1 depletes phosphoinositides and attenuates Akt signaling. Bohdanowicz M, Balkin DM, De Camilli P, Grinstein S. Mol Biol Cell. 2012 Jan;23(1):176-87. Epub 2011 Nov 9. 10.1091/mbc.E11-06-0489 PubMed 22072788.
Backbone
  Vector backbone: pmCherry-C1
  Backbone manufacturer: Clontech
  Backbone size w/o insert (bp): 4722
  Vector type: Mammalian Expression
  Selectable markers: Neomycin (select with G418)
Growth in bacteria
  Bacterial resistance: Kanamycin, 50 μg/mL
  Growth temperature: 37°C
  Growth strain: DH5alpha
  Copy number: High Copy
Gene/Insert
  Gene/Insert name: Rab5a
  Species: H. sapiens (human)
  Mutation: Constitutively Active- Q79L
  Entrez Gene: RAB5A (a.k.a. RAB5)
  Promoter: CMV
  Tag / fusion protein: mCherry (N terminal on backbone)
  Cloning method: Restriction Enzyme; 5′ cloning site XhoI (unknown if destroyed); 3′ cloning site BamHI (unknown if destroyed)
  Sequencing primers: 5′ mCherry-F
Terms and licenses: Academic/Nonprofit Terms; Industry Terms: Not Available to Industry
How to cite: mCherry-Rab5CA(Q79L) was a gift from Sergio Grinstein (Addgene plasmid # 35138 ; http://n2t.net/addgene:35138 ; RRID:Addgene_35138)
