[The description below was written by a language model from this plasmid's Addgene catalogue record and pLannotate feature annotations shown in this document.]
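Description:
mCherry-Rab5CA(Q79L) is a mammalian expression plasmid built on the Clontech pmCherry-C1 backbone that produces human RAB5A carrying the Q79L substitution, fused at its N terminus to the monomeric red fluorescent protein mCherry. The full sequenced plasmid is 5,340 nt. Expression is driven by the human cytomegalovirus immediate-early enhancer and promoter. The mCherry coding sequence is followed by a short remnant of the multiple cloning site that acts as a linker, then the RAB5A open reading frame, which was inserted between the XhoI and BamHI sites. The transcript ends at an SV40 polyadenylation signal. Placing the tag at the N terminus leaves the Rab C terminus free; in Rab GTPases generally, this is where prenylation needed for membrane attachment occurs.

In bacteria the plasmid replicates from a high-copy ColE1/pUC-type origin and is selected with kanamycin. It also carries an f1 phage origin. A single Tn5 aminoglycoside phosphotransferase gene (NeoR/KanR) serves both hosts: a bacterial bla-type promoter drives it in E. coli, while the adjacent SV40 enhancer/early promoter and an HSV TK polyadenylation signal allow G418 selection of transfected mammalian cells. The short large T antigen, ble and bGH poly(A) fragments in the annotation appear to be partial matches to backbone sequence rather than functional elements.

The record describes Q79L as a constitutively active mutation, which would keep the GTPase in its active, effector-recruiting GTP-bound state. The construct therefore allows live-cell imaging of active Rab5 on endocytic membranes while also perturbing Rab5-dependent trafficking. The associated publication used it to study Rab5-dependent recruitment of phosphoinositide phosphatases to phagosomes and the effect on Akt signalling.
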