Features (pLannotate 1.2.2; 16 found; start..end, strand, type, name):
     16..319     +  enhancer       CMV enhancer: human cytomegalovirus immediate early enhancer
    320..523     +  promoter       CMV promoter: human cytomegalovirus (CMV) immediate early promoter
    568..1275    +  CDS            mCherry: mCherry is a basic (constitutively fluorescent) red fluorescent protein published in 2004, derived from Discosoma sp.. It is reported to be a very rapidly-maturing monomer with low acid sensitivity.
   1276..1304    +  misc_feature   MCS (fragment): multiple cloning site
   1306..1950    +  CDS            RAB5A: RAB5A_HUMAN - Also known as RAB5. Experimental evidence at protein level: Swiss-Prot protein existence level 1. Small GTPase which cycles between active GTP-bound and inactive GDP-bound states. In its active state, binds to a variety of effector proteins to regulate cellular responses such as of intracellular membrane trafficking, from the formation of transport vesicles to their fusion with membranes. Active GTP-bound form is able to recruit to membranes different sets of downstream effectors directly responsible for vesicle formation, movement, tethering and fusion. RAB5A is required for the
   1976..2060    +  CDS            large T antigen (fragment): large T antigen from SV40 (simian virus 40)
   2083..2204    +  polyA_signal   SV40 poly(A) signal: SV40 polyadenylation signal
   2238..2666    -  rep_origin     f1 ori (sequence partly withheld): f1 bacteriophage origin of replication; arrow indicates direction of (+) strand synthesis
   2693..2797    +  promoter       AmpR promoter: bla
   2799..3156    +  promoter       SV40 promoter: SV40 enhancer and early promoter
   3191..3985    +  CDS            NeoR/KanR: aminoglycoside phosphotransferase from Tn5; aph(3')-II (or nptII); confers resistance to neomycin, kanamycin, and G418 (Geneticin®)
   4006..4158    +  CDS            ble (fragment): BLE_KLEPN - Experimental evidence at protein level: Swiss-Prot protein existence level 1. Binding protein with a strong affinity to the bleomycin family of antibiotics. Binds to CL990; an antimitotic-antibiotic compound. From Klebsiella pneumoniae.
   4217..4264    +  polyA_signal   HSV TK poly(A) signal: herpes simplex virus thymidine kinase polyadenylation signal (Cole and Stacy, 1985)
   4355..4371    -  polyA_signal   bGH poly(A) signal (fragment): bovine growth hormone polyadenylation signal
   4593..5181    +  rep_origin     ori: high-copy-number ColE1/pMB1/pBR322/pUC origin of replication
   5296..5340    +  enhancer       CMV enhancer (fragment): human cytomegalovirus immediate early enhancer
>Addgene plasmid #35138 | mCherry-Rab5CA(Q79L) | addgene full sequence | sequence record 197591 | Addgene NGS Result
ATATATGGAGTTCCGCGTTACATAACTTACGGTAAATGGCCCGCCTGGCTGACCGCCCAACGACCCCCGC
CCATTGACGTCAATAATGACGTATGTTCCCATAGTAACGCCAATAGGGACTTTCCATTGACGTCAATGGG
TGGAGTATTTACGGTAAACTGCCCACTTGGCAGTACATCAAGTGTATCATATGCCAAGTACGCCCCCTAT
TGACGTCAATGACGGTAAATGGCCCGCCTGGCATTATGCCCAGTACATGACCTTATGGGACTTTCCTACT
TGGCAGTACATCTACGTATTAGTCATCGCTATTACCATGGTGATGCGGTTTTGGCAGTACATCAATGGGC
GTGGATAGCGGTTTGACTCACGGGGATTTCCAAGTCTCCACCCCATTGACGTCAATGGGAGTTTGTTTTG
GCACCAAAATCAACGGGACTTTCCAAAATGTCGTAACAACTCCGCCCCATTGACGCAAATGGGCGGTAGG
CGTGTACGGTGGGAGGTCTATATAAGCAGAGCTGGTTTAGTGAACCGTCAGATCCGCTAGCGCTACCGGT
CGCCACCATGGTGAGCAAGGGCGAGGAGGATAACATGGCCATCATCAAGGAGTTCATGCGCTTCAAGGTG
CACATGGAGGGCTCCGTGAACGGCCACGAGTTCGAGATCGAGGGCGAGGGCGAGGGCCGCCCCTACGAGG
GCACCCAGACCGCCAAGCTGAAGGTGACCAAGGGTGGCCCCCTGCCCTTCGCCTGGGACATCCTGTCCCC
TCAGTTCATGTACGGCTCCAAGGCCTACGTGAAGCACCCCGCCGACATCCCCGACTACTTGAAGCTGTCC
TTCCCCGAGGGCTTCAAGTGGGAGCGCGTGATGAACTTCGAGGACGGCGGCGTGGTGACCGTGACCCAGG
ACTCCTCCCTGCAGGACGGCGAGTTCATCTACAAGGTGAAGCTGCGCGGCACCAACTTCCCCTCCGACGG
CCCCGTAATGCAGAAGAAGACCATGGGCTGGGAGGCCTCCTCCGAGCGGATGTACCCCGAGGACGGCGCC
CTGAAGGGCGAGATCAAGCAGAGGCTGAAGCTGAAGGACGGCGGCCACTACGACGCTGAGGTCAAGACCA
CCTACAAGGCCAAGAAGCCCGTGCAGCTGCCCGGCGCCTACAACGTCAACATCAAGTTGGACATCACCTC
CCACAACGAGGACTACACCATCGTGGAACAGTACGAACGCGCCGAGGGCCGCCACTCCACCGGCGGCATG
GACGAGCTGTACAAGTCCGGACTCAGATCTCGAGCTCAAGCTTCTATGGCTAGTCGAGGCGCAACAAGAC
CCAACGGGCCAAATACTGGAAATAAAATATGCCAGTTCAAACTAGTACTTCTGGGAGAGTCCGCTGTTGG
CAAATCAAGCCTAGTGCTTCGTTTTGTGAAAGGCCAATTTCATGAATTTCAAGAGAGTACCATTGGGGCT
GCTTTTCTAACCCAAACTGTATGTCTTGATGACACTACAGTAAAGTTTGAAATATGGGATACAGCTGGTC
TCGAACGATACCATAGCCTAGCACCAATGTACTACAGAGGAGCACAAGCAGCCATAGTTGTATATGATAT
CACAAATGAGGAGTCCTTTGCAAGAGCAAAAAATTGGGTTAAAGAACTTCAGAGGCAAGCAAGTCCTAAC
ATTGTAATAGCTTTATCGGGAAACAAGGCCGACCTAGCAAATAAAAGAGCAGTAGATTTCCAGGAAGCAC
AGTCCTATGCAGATGACAATAGTTTATTATTCATGGAGACATCCGCTAAAACATCAATGAATGTAAATGA
AATATTCATGGCAATAGCTAAAAAATTGCCAAAGAATGAACCACAAAATCCAGGAGCAAATTCTGCCAGA
GGAAGAGGAGTAGACCTTACCGAACCCACACAACCAACCAGGAATCAGTGTTGTAGTAACTGAGGATCCA
CCGGATCTAGATAACTGATCATAATCAGCCATACCACATTTGTAGAGGTTTTACTTGCTTTAAAAAACCT
CCCACACCTCCCCCTGAACCTGAAACATAAAATGAATGCAATTGTTGTTGTTAACTTGTTTATTGCAGCT
TATAATGGTTACAAATAAAGCAATAGCATCACAAATTTCACAAATAAAGCATTTTTTTCACTGCATTCTA
GTTGTGGTTTGTCCAAACTCATCAATGTATCTTAACGCGTAAATTGTAAGCGTTAATATTTTGTTAAAAT
TCGCGTTAAATTTTTGTTAAATCAGCTCATTTTTTAACCAATAGGCCGAAATCGGCAAAATCCCTTATAA
ATCAAAAGAATAGACCGAGATAGGGT
[37 nt withheld, positions 2337-2373]
AAAGAACGTGGACTCCAACGTCAAAGG
[49 nt withheld, positions 2401-2449]
T
[91 nt withheld, positions 2451-2541]
G
[124 nt withheld, positions 2543-2666]
CAGGTGGCACTTTTCGGGGAAATGTGCGCGGAACCCCTATTTGTTTATTTTTCTAAATACATTCAAATAT
GTATCCGCTCATGAGACAATAACCCTGATAAATGCTTCAATAATATTGAAAAAGGAAGAGTCCTGAGGCG
GAAAGAACCAGCTGTGGAATGTGTGTCAGTTAGGGTGTGGAAAGTCCCCAGGCTCCCCAGCAGGCAGAAG
TATGCAAAGCATGCATCTCAATTAGTCAGCAACCAGGTGTGGAAAGTCCCCAGGCTCCCCAGCAGGCAGA
AGTATGCAAAGCATGCATCTCAATTAGTCAGCAACCATAGTCCCGCCCCTAACTCCGCCCATCCCGCCCC
TAACTCCGCCCAGTTCCGCCCATTCTCCGCCCCATGGCTGACTAATTTTTTTTATTTATGCAGAGGCCGA
GGCCGCCTCGGCCTCTGAGCTATTCCAGAAGTAGTGAGGAGGCTTTTTTGGAGGCCTAGGCTTTTGCAAA
GATCGATCAAGAGACAGGATGAGGATCGTTTCGCATGATTGAACAAGATGGATTGCACGCAGGTTCTCCG
GCCGCTTGGGTGGAGAGGCTATTCGGCTATGACTGGGCACAACAGACAATCGGCTGCTCTGATGCCGCCG
TGTTCCGGCTGTCAGCGCAGGGGCGCCCGGTTCTTTTTGTCAAGACCGACCTGTCCGGTGCCCTGAATGA
ACTGCAAGACGAGGCAGCGCGGCTATCGTGGCTGGCCACGACGGGCGTTCCTTGCGCAGCTGTGCTCGAC
GTTGTCACTGAAGCGGGAAGGGACTGGCTGCTATTGGGCGAAGTGCCGGGGCAGGATCTCCTGTCATCTC
ACCTTGCTCCTGCCGAGAAAGTATCCATCATGGCTGATGCAATGCGGCGGCTGCATACGCTTGATCCGGC
TACCTGCCCATTCGACCACCAAGCGAAACATCGCATCGAGCGAGCACGTACTCGGATGGAAGCCGGTCTT
GTCGATCAGGATGATCTGGACGAAGAGCATCAGGGGCTCGCGCCAGCCGAACTGTTCGCCAGGCTCAAGG
CGAGCATGCCCGACGGCGAGGATCTCGTCGTGACCCATGGCGATGCCTGCTTGCCGAATATCATGGTGGA
AAATGGCCGCTTTTCTGGATTCATCGACTGTGGCCGGCTGGGTGTGGCGGACCGCTATCAGGACATAGCG
TTGGCTACCCGTGATATTGCTGAAGAGCTTGGCGGCGAATGGGCTGACCGCTTCCTCGTGCTTTACGGTA
TCGCCGCTCCCGATTCGCAGCGCATCGCCTTCTATCGCCTTCTTGACGAGTTCTTCTGAGCGGGACTCTG
GGGTTCGAAATGACCGACCAAGCGACGCCCAACCTGCCATCACGAGATTTCGATTCCACCGCCGCCTTCT
ATGAAAGGTTGGGCTTCGGAATCGTTTTCCGGGACGCCGGCTGGATGATCCTCCAGCGCGGGGATCTCAT
GCTGGAGTTCTTCGCCCACCCTAGGGGGAGGCTAACTGAAACACGGAAGGAGACAATACCGGAAGGAACC
CGCGCTATGACGGCAATAAAAAGACAGAATAAAACGCACGGTGTTGGGTCGTTTGTTCATAAACGCGGGG
TTCGGTCCCAGGGCTGGCACTCTGTCGATACCCCACCGAGACCCCATTGGGGCCAATACGCCCGCGTTTC
TTCCTTTTCCCCACCCCACCCCCCAAGTTCGGGTGAAGGCCCAGGGCTCGCAGCCAACGTCGGGGCGGCA
GGCCCTGCCATAGCCTCAGGTTACTCATATATACTTTAGATTGATTTAAAACTTCATTTTTAATTTAAAA
GGATCTAGGTGAAGATCCTTTTTGATAATCTCATGACCAAAATCCCTTAACGTGAGTTTTCGTTCCACTG
AGCGTCAGACCCCGTAGAAAAGATCAAAGGATCTTCTTGAGATCCTTTTTTTCTGCGCGTAATCTGCTGC
TTGCAAACAAAAAAACCACCGCTACCAGCGGTGGTTTGTTTGCCGGATCAAGAGCTACCAACTCTTTTTC
CGAAGGTAACTGGCTTCAGCAGAGCGCAGATACCAAATACTGTTCTTCTAGTGTAGCCGTAGTTAGGCCA
CCACTTCAAGAACTCTGTAGCACCGCCTACATACCTCGCTCTGCTAATCCTGTTACCAGTGGCTGCTGCC
AGTGGCGATAAGTCGTGTCTTACCGGGTTGGACTCAAGACGATAGTTACCGGATAAGGCGCAGCGGTCGG
GCTGAACGGGGGGTTCGTGCACACAGCCCAGCTTGGAGCGAACGACCTACACCGAACTGAGATACCTACA
GCGTGAGCTATGAGAAAGCGCCACGCTTCCCGAAGGGAGAAAGGCGGACAGGTATCCGGTAAGCGGCAGG
GTCGGAACAGGAGAGCGCACGAGGGAGCTTCCAGGGGGAAACGCCTGGTATCTTTATAGTCCTGTCGGGT
TTCGCCACCTCTGACTTGAGCGTCGATTTTTGTGATGCTCGTCAGGGGGGCGGAGCCTATGGAAAAACGC
CAGCAACGCGGCCTTTTTACGGTTCCTGGCCTTTTGCTGGCCTTTTGCTCACATGTTCTTTCCTGCGTTA
TCCCCTGATTCTGTGGATAACCGTATTACCGCCATGCATTAGTTATTAATAGTAATCAATTACGGGGTCA
TTAGTTCATAGCCC
