>Addgene plasmid #35138 | mCherry-Rab5CA(Q79L) | addgene partial sequence | sequence record 43442 | mCherry-F 5'-ccccgtaatgcagaagaaga-3'
CGGAGTCCCCGAGGACGGCGCCCTGAAGGGCGAGATCAAGCAGAGGCTGAAGCTGAAGGACGGCGGCCAC
TACGACGCTGAGGTCAAGACCACCTACAAGGCCAAGAAGCCCGTGCAGCTGCCCGGCGCCTACAACGTCA
ACATCAAGTTGGACATCACCTCCCACAACGAGGACTACACCATCGTGGAACAGTACGAACGCGCCGAGGG
CCGCCACTCCACCGGCGGCATGGACGAGCTGTACAAGTCCGGACTCAGATCTCGAGCTCAAGCTTCTATG
GCTAGTCGAGGCGCAACAAGACCCAACGGGCCAAATACTGGAAATAAAATATGCCAGTTCAAACTAGTAC
TTCTGGGAGAGTCCGCTGTTGGCAAATCAAGCCTAGTGCTTCGTTTTGTGAAAGGCCAATTTCATGAATT
TCAAGAGAGTACCATTGGGGCTGCTTTTCTAACCCAAACTGTATGTCTTGATGACACTACAGTAAAGTTT
GAAATATGGGATACAGCTGGTCTCGAACGATACCATAGCCTAGCACCAATGTACTACAGAGGAGCACAAG
CAGCCATAGTTGTATATGATATCACAAATGAGGAGTCCTTTGCAAGAGCAAAAAATTGGGTTAAAGAACT
TCAGAGGCAAGCAAGTCCTAACATTGTAATAGCTTTATCGGGAAACAAGGCCGACCTAGCAAATAAAAGA
GCAGTAGATTTCCAGGAAGCACAGTCCTATGCAGATGACAATAGTTTATTATTCATGGAGACATCCGCTA
AAACATCAATGAATGTAAATGAAATATTCATGGCAATAGCTAAAAAATTGCCAAAGAATGAACCACAAAA
TCCAGGAGCAAATTCTGCCAGAGG
